>Addgene plasmid #175217 | pCfB8511 | depositor partial sequence | sequence record 339723 | YLR152C
ATGTCCCTTTCTCTGGGTGCCGCTATTTACATTGCATTAAAACCTATATTTAAAATTTACACCATTATGC
TTGTTGGCTATTTGGTAGCTAAGTTCGATATTGTTTCCATGGAAAATGCGAAAGGTATATCAAATATGGT
TGTTAACGCTATTTTGCCTTGTTTGACCTTCAACAAAATTGTGTCCAATATTTCATGGAGGGATATAAAG
GAGATTGGAGTGATAATACTTTCAGCTTTTATCTTGTTTGTTTTAGGTGCCACGGGCGCCTTATTTACTA
CATTTGCTACGACTGTGCCCAAAAAATTCTTCTGGGGGCTCATATTTGCGGGTTTCTTTCCAAATATATC
AGATTTACCTATTGCCTATATTCAGAGCATGGGTAACGGCTCCATTTTTACTGCTGAAGAAGCTGATAAA
GGTGTTGCTTATTCCTGCATTTTTTTATTTATTCAAAGTTTCCTAATGATGAATTTTGGAATGTGGAGAG
TGGTCGGACTTGATTTTAGAGATACAAAAGAACCAGATAGTGAGAATATTACTCCGTCAGTAAGTCCCGC
TATCGACGATCGCAAACTTACTGAAATAACAAAGTTACCTAATATCACACGTCCTACAAATGCCTATCAA
TCGGAAGATGCGAGAAGTAATAGCGATTTGTCTTGTAACTCTATTACTACAAATGAAATGACACCGCAGG
CATTCTACGAAGGTTTTACTGGCTACATCAAACCCTATAAAGAATCAAATGGTGCATCCCATAAATTTGA
AAGTGACCTTCCGCATGCTGAAATATATAGGGTTTCCTCGACTTATTCAAGCCCAGGCGCATTGGAGTTC
TCGCGAATAGATGGCAGTTCCCTCTCATATAGTCGTATATCAAAAAATAGCGATGGCAGAAGTTATAGAA
GAAAAAGGAAAGCGGATATGAATGAGTTGATTTCCAAATACAGTGCCGCCGAAAAAATAAGGCAAGGTGA
ATTAGATTTATCAAGACCACTATCCTTGACTGAAGAAGTTGGAAGCAGGAACGCAAGTATTGGTAATGTG
CACACTGGTTATACCGATGAAAGTTCCATCGAAGAAGAAAATTGCACTAATATGGCCACCGACGGGAGGG
GTAGCCTCTCCTTCTTTATAGAGAGACACAATCTCAAATGGTTGCAGTACTTTATTATAAATTGCCTCAG
GCCAGCATCTCTGGGGGCAATACTAGGAATAATATGTGCATTAATTCCCTGGGTTAAAGCATGCTTCGTA
ACGACATATGTTCACGTTCATAAGGCGCCTGATGGAGAACCTGTTCTGAATTTTTTAATGGATTTTACAG
AGTATATTGGAAATGCATGTGTTCCATTGGGGCTTCTATTACTTGGCGGAACGTTGGCAAGATTAGAAAT
TAAGTCATTGCCACCTGGATTTATTAAATCCGCCTTATTGATGACATGCTTTCGATTAATTGTCATTCCT
ATTATTGGCGTCCTATGGGTAAATAAACTATATTCGATCGATTGGCTGGATACGGGCATAGGAAAATTTG
ACATGATATTAACGTGGTCCATGCCGAGTGCTACTGCTCAAGTATATTTCACAGCATTTTATACGCCAGC
ATGTGGTGATCACATTCAAATGAACTGTTTGTCCGTCTTATTTGTCATGCAGTATGCGATTCTTTTCATC
ACTGTGGCGTTTGTTGTTACATATACCTTAAAGGTCGATTTAAAAGTTTGA
