[The description below was written by a language model from this plasmid's Addgene catalogue record.]
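Description:
pCfB8511 is a Xenopus oocyte expression vector built on the pNB1u/pLIFE016 backbone (about 3.1 kb without insert). It is used as a template for in vitro transcription, not for direct expression in cells. It is propagated in E. coli as a high-copy plasmid under ampicillin selection. The record does not name the origin of replication, and no feature table is available to confirm other backbone elements.

The insert is YLR152C, an open reading frame from Saccharomyces cerevisiae, placed downstream of a T7 promoter. The T7 RNA polymerase binding site lets the gene be transcribed in vitro, and the vector supplies a poly(A) tract at the 3′ end of the insert, so the resulting transcript carries a tail that promotes stability and translation once it is inside the oocyte. The catalogue lists this poly(A) under the tag field as C-terminal, but it is an mRNA feature and not a protein fusion; no epitope or reporter tag is recorded. The insert was introduced by USER cloning, a ligation-independent method based on uracil excision, with an Nt.BbvCI nicking site retained on the 5′ side of the cassette.

The stated purpose is to generate YLR152C mRNA for injection into Xenopus laevis oocytes, a standard heterologous system for studying membrane proteins. The associated publication concerns the deorphanization of yeast solute carriers and their role in the uptake of xenobiotic compounds, which suggests the construct was used to test YLR152C for transport activity. The record itself does not describe the protein's function or substrates.
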