Addgene plasmid #175217: pCfB8511
Purpose: Xenopus oocyte expression vector containing YLR152C. Contains T7 RNA polymerase binding site, and adds polyA tail to YLR152C. Used for generation of mRNA, for injection into xenopus laevis oocytes.
Depositing lab: Irina Borodina. Depositing organization: Danmarks Tekniske Universitet. Publication: Deorphanizing solute carriers in Saccharomyces cerevisiae for secondary uptake of xenobiotic compounds. Moller-Hansen I, Saez-Saez J, van der Hoek SA, Dyekjaer JD, Christensen HB, Wright Muelas M, O'Hagan S, Kell DB, Borodina I. Front Microbiol. 2024 Apr 12;15:1376653. doi: 10.3389/fmicb.2024.1376653. PubMed 38680917.
Backbone
  Vector backbone: pNB1u/pLIFE016
  Backbone size w/o insert (bp): 3099
  Vector type: mRNA expression, injection into xenopus oocytes
Growth in bacteria
  Bacterial resistance: Ampicillin, 100 μg/mL
  Growth temperature: 37°C
  Growth strain: DH5alpha
  Copy number: High Copy
Gene/Insert
  Gene/Insert name: YLR152C
  Species: S. cerevisiae (budding yeast)
  Promoter: T7
  Tag / fusion protein: PolyA (C terminal on insert)
  Cloning method: Restriction Enzyme; 5′ cloning site Nt.BbvCI (not destroyed); 3′ cloning site USER cloning (unknown if destroyed)
  Sequencing primers: 5′ AAGGCGATTAAGTTGGGT; 3′ GTGTTCTTGAGGCTGGTTTA
Terms and licenses: Academic/Nonprofit Terms; Industry Terms: Not Available to Industry
Depositor comments: Generated by USER cloning
How to cite: pCfB8511 was a gift from Irina Borodina (Addgene plasmid # 175217 ; http://n2t.net/addgene:175217 ; RRID:Addgene_175217)
